LOCUS       Exported 7050 bp ds-DNA circular SYN 12-MAY-2021
DEFINITION  synthetic circular DNA
ACCESSION   .
VERSION     .
KEYWORDS    pLKO.1 - TRC control
SOURCE      synthetic DNA construct
  ORGANISM  synthetic DNA construct
REFERENCE   1 (bases 1 to 7050)
  AUTHORS   Moffat J, Grueneberg DA, Yang X, Kim SY, Kloepfer AM, Hinkle G,
            Piqani B, Eisenhaure TM, Luo B, Grenier JK, Carpenter AE, Foo SY,
            Stewart SA, Stockwell BR, Hacohen N, Hahn WC, Lander ES, Sabatini
            DM, Root DE
  TITLE     A lentiviral RNAi library for human and mouse genes applied to an
            arrayed viral high-content screen.
  JOURNAL   Cell. 2006 Mar 24. 124(6):1283-98.
  PUBMED    16564017
REFERENCE   2 (bases 1 to 7050)
  AUTHORS   .
  TITLE     Direct Submission
  JOURNAL   Exported May 12, 2021 from SnapGene Server 1.1.58
            http://www.snapgene.com
FEATURES             Location/Qualifiers
     source          1..7050
                     /organism="synthetic DNA construct"
                     /mol_type="other DNA"
     primer_bind     426..444
                     /label=hPGK-F
                     /note="Human PGK promoter, forward primer"
     CDS             529..1128
                     /codon_start=1
                     /gene="pac from Streptomyces alboniger"
                     /product="puromycin N-acetyltransferase"
                     /label=PuroR
                     /note="confers resistance to puromycin"
                     /translation="MTEYKPTVRLATRDDVPRAVRTLAAAFADYPATRHTVDPDRHIER
                     VTELQELFLTRVGLDIGKVWVADDGAAVAVWTTPESVEAGAVFAEIGPRMAELSGSRLA
                     AQQQMEGLLAPHRPKEPAWFLATVGVSPDHQGKGLGSAVVLPGVEAAERAGVPAFLETS
                     APRNLPFYERLGFTVTADVEVPEGPRTWCMTRKPGA"
     primer_bind     complement(529..548)
                     /label=Puro-R
                     /note="Puromycin resistance gene, reverse primer. Also
                     called puro-variant-R"
     primer_bind     1025..1045
                     /label=Puro-F
                     /note="Puromycin resistance gene, forward primer"
     LTR             1256..1489
                     /label=3' LTR (Delta-U3)
                     /note="self-inactivating 3' long terminal repeat (LTR) from
                     HIV-1"
     polyA_signal    1561..1682
                     /label=SV40 poly(A) signal
                     /note="SV40 polyadenylation signal"
     primer_bind     complement(1598..1617)
                     /label=SV40pA-R
                     /note="SV40 polyA, reverse primer"
     primer_bind     1652..1671
                     /label=EBV-rev
                     /note="SV40 polyA terminator, reverse primer"
     rep_origin      1722..1857
                     /label=SV40 ori
                     /note="SV40 origin of replication"
     primer_bind     1784..1803
                     /label=SV40pro-F
                     /note="SV40 promoter/origin, forward primer"
     primer_bind     complement(1877..1896)
                     /label=T7
                     /note="T7 promoter, forward primer"
     promoter        complement(1878..1896)
                     /label=T7 promoter
                     /note="promoter for bacteriophage T7 RNA polymerase"
     primer_bind     complement(1906..1923)
                     /label=M13 Forward
                     /note="In lacZ gene. Also called M13-F20 or M13 (-21)
                     Forward"
     primer_bind     complement(1906..1922)
                     /label=M13 fwd
                     /note="common sequencing primer, one of multiple similar
                     variants"
     primer_bind     complement(1915..1937)
                     /label=M13/pUC Forward
                     /note="In lacZ gene"
     rep_origin      2064..2519
                     /direction=RIGHT
                     /label=f1 ori
                     /note="f1 bacteriophage origin of replication; arrow
                     indicates direction of (+) strand synthesis"
     primer_bind     complement(2151..2170)
                     /label=F1ori-R
                     /note="F1 origin, reverse primer"
     primer_bind     2361..2382
                     /label=F1ori-F
                     /note="F1 origin, forward primer"
     promoter        2545..2649
                     /gene="bla"
                     /label=AmpR promoter
     CDS             2650..3510
                     /codon_start=1
                     /gene="bla"
                     /product="beta-lactamase"
                     /label=AmpR
                     /note="confers resistance to ampicillin, carbenicillin, and
                     related antibiotics"
                     /translation="MSIQHFRVALIPFFAAFCLPVFAHPETLVKVKDAEDQLGARVGYI
                     ELDLNSGKILESFRPEERFPMMSTFKVLLCGAVLSRIDAGQEQLGRRIHYSQNDLVEYS
                     PVTEKHLTDGMTVRELCSAAITMSDNTAANLLLTTIGGPKELTAFLHNMGDHVTRLDRW
                     EPELNEAIPNDERDTTMPVAMATTLRKLLTGELLTLASRQQLIDWMEADKVAGPLLRSA
                     LPAGWFIADKSGAGERGSRGIIAALGPDGKPSRIVVIYTTGSQATMDERNRQIAEIGAS
                     LIKHW"
     primer_bind     complement(2868..2887)
                     /label=Amp-R
                     /note="Ampicillin resistance gene, reverse primer"
     rep_origin      3681..4269
                     /direction=RIGHT
                     /label=ori
                     /note="high-copy-number ColE1/pMB1/pBR322/pUC origin of
                     replication"
     primer_bind     4170..4189
                     /label=pBR322ori-F
                     /note="pBR322 origin, forward primer"
     primer_bind     4423..4440
                     /label=L4440
                     /note="L4440 vector, forward primer"
     protein_bind    4557..4578
                     /label=CAP binding site
                     /bound_moiety="E. coli catabolite activator protein"
                     /note="CAP binding activates transcription in the presence
                     of cAMP."
     promoter        4593..4623
                     /label=lac promoter
                     /note="promoter for the E. coli lac operon"
     protein_bind    4631..4647
                     /label=lac operator
                     /bound_moiety="lac repressor encoded by lacI"
                     /note="The lac repressor binds to the lac operator to
                     inhibit transcription in E. coli. This inhibition can be
                     relieved by adding lactose or
                     isopropyl-beta-D-thiogalactopyranoside (IPTG)."
     primer_bind     4636..4658
                     /label=M13/pUC Reverse
                     /note="In lacZ gene"
     primer_bind     4655..4671
                     /label=M13 rev
                     /note="common sequencing primer, one of multiple similar
                     variants"
     primer_bind     4655..4671
                     /label=M13 Reverse
                     /note="In lacZ gene. Also called M13-rev"
     primer_bind     4690..4710
                     /label=T3
                     /note="T3 promoter, forward primer"
     promoter        4692..4710
                     /label=T3 promoter
                     /note="promoter for bacteriophage T3 RNA polymerase"
     promoter        4738..4964
                     /label=RSV promoter
                     /note="Rous sarcoma virus enhancer/promoter"
     LTR             4965..5145
                     /label=5' LTR (truncated)
                     /note="truncated 5' long terminal repeat (LTR) from HIV-1"
     misc_feature    5192..5317
                     /label=HIV-1 Psi
                     /note="packaging signal of human immunodeficiency virus
                     type 1"
     misc_feature    5810..6043
                     /label=RRE
                     /note="The Rev response element (RRE) of HIV-1 allows for
                     Rev-dependent mRNA export from the nucleus to the
                     cytoplasm."
     CDS             6228..6272
                     /codon_start=1
                     /product="antigenic peptide corresponding to amino acids
                     655 to 669 of the HIV envelope protein gp41 (Lutje Hulsik
                     et al., 2013)"
                     /label=gp41 peptide
                     /note="recognized by the 2H10 single-chain llama nanobody"
                     /translation="KNEQELLELDKWASL"
     promoter        6570..6810
                     /label=U6 promoter
                     /note="RNA polymerase III promoter for human U6 snRNA"
     primer_bind     6570..6590
                     /label=hU6-F
                     /note="Human U6 promoter, forward primer"
     primer_bind     6741..6760
                     /label=LKO.1 5'
                     /note="Human U6 promoter, forward primer"
     misc_feature    6881..6998
                     /label=cPPT/CTS
                     /note="central polypurine tract and central termination
                     sequence of HIV-1"
     promoter        7047..507
                     /label=hPGK promoter
                     /note="human phosphoglycerate kinase 1 promoter"
ORIGIN
        1 ttggggttgc gccttttcca aggcagccct gggtttgcgc agggacgcgg ctgctctggg
       61 cgtggttccg ggaaacgcag cggcgccgac cctgggtctc gcacattctt cacgtccgtt
      121 cgcagcgtca cccggatctt cgccgctacc cttgtgggcc ccccggcgac gcttcctgct
      181 ccgcccctaa gtcgggaagg ttccttgcgg ttcgcggcgt gccggacgtg acaaacggaa
      241 gccgcacgtc tcactagtac cctcgcagac ggacagcgcc agggagcaat ggcagcgcgc
      301 cgaccgcgat gggctgtggc caatagcggc tgctcagcag ggcgcgccga gagcagcggc
      361 cgggaagggg cggtgcggga ggcggggtgt ggggcggtag tgtgggccct gttcctgccc
      421 gcgcggtgtt ccgcattctg caagcctccg gagcgcacgt cggcagtcgg ctccctcgtt
      481 gaccgaatca ccgacctctc tccccagggg gatccaccgg agcttaccat gaccgagtac
      541 aagcccacgg tgcgcctcgc cacccgcgac gacgtcccca gggccgtacg caccctcgcc
      601 gccgcgttcg ccgactaccc cgccacgcgc cacaccgtcg atccggaccg ccacatcgag
      661 cgggtcaccg agctgcaaga actcttcctc acgcgcgtcg ggctcgacat cggcaaggtg
      721 tgggtcgcgg acgacggcgc cgcggtggcg gtctggacca cgccggagag cgtcgaagcg
      781 ggggcggtgt tcgccgagat cggcccgcgc atggccgagt tgagcggttc ccggctggcc
      841 gcgcagcaac agatggaagg cctcctggcg ccgcaccggc ccaaggagcc cgcgtggttc
      901 ctggccaccg tcggcgtctc gcccgaccac cagggcaagg gtctgggcag cgccgtcgtg
      961 ctccccggag tggaggcggc cgagcgcgcc ggggtgcccg ccttcctgga gacctccgcg
     1021 ccccgcaacc tccccttcta cgagcggctc ggcttcaccg tcaccgccga cgtcgaggtg
     1081 cccgaaggac cgcgcacctg gtgcatgacc cgcaagcccg gtgcctgacg cccgccccac
     1141 gacccgcagc gcccgaccga aaggagcgca cgaccccatg catcggtacc tttaagacca
     1201 atgacttaca aggcagctgt agatcttagc cactttttaa aagaaaaggg gggactggaa
     1261 gggctaattc actcccaacg aagacaagat ctgctttttg cttgtactgg gtctctctgg
     1321 ttagaccaga tctgagcctg ggagctctct ggctaactag ggaacccact gcttaagcct
     1381 caataaagct tgccttgagt gcttcaagta gtgtgtgccc gtctgttgtg tgactctggt
     1441 aactagagat ccctcagacc cttttagtca gtgtggaaaa tctctagcag tagtagttca
     1501 tgtcatctta ttattcagta tttataactt gcaaagaaat gaatatcaga gagtgagagg
     1561 aacttgttta ttgcagctta taatggttac aaataaagca atagcatcac aaatttcaca
     1621 aataaagcat ttttttcact gcattctagt tgtggtttgt ccaaactcat caatgtatct
     1681 tatcatgtct ggctctagct atcccgcccc taactccgcc catcccgccc ctaactccgc
     1741 ccagttccgc ccattctccg ccccatggct gactaatttt ttttatttat gcagaggccg
     1801 aggccgcctc ggcctctgag ctattccaga agtagtgagg aggctttttt ggaggcctag
     1861 ggacgtaccc aattcgccct atagtgagtc gtattacgcg cgctcactgg ccgtcgtttt
     1921 acaacgtcgt gactgggaaa accctggcgt tacccaactt aatcgccttg cagcacatcc
     1981 ccctttcgcc agctggcgta atagcgaaga ggcccgcacc gatcgccctt cccaacagtt
     2041 gcgcagcctg aatggcgaat gggnnnnnnn nnnnnnnnnn nnnnnnnnnn nnnnnnnnnn
     2101 nnnnnnnnnn nnnnnnnnnn nnnnnnnnnn nnnnnnnnnn nnnnnnnnnn nnnnnnnnnn
     2161 nnnnnnnnnn nnnnnnnnnn nnnnnnncnn nnnnnnnnnn nnnnnnnnnn nnnnnnnnnn
     2221 nnnnnnnnnn nnnnnnnnnn nnnnnnnnnn nnnnnnnnnn nnnnnnnnnn nnnnnnnnna
     2281 nnnnnnnnnn nnnnnnnnnn nnnnnnnnnn nnnnnnnnnn nnnnnnnnnc ctttgacgtt
     2341 ggagtccacg ttctttaata gtggactctt gttccaaact ggaacaacac tcaaccctat
     2401 ctcggtctat tcttttgatt tataagggat tttgccgatt tcggcctatt ggttaaaaaa
     2461 tgagctgatt taacaaaaat ttaacgcgaa ttttaacaaa atattaacgc ttacaattta
     2521 ggtggcactt ttcggggaaa tgtgcgcgga acccctattt gtttattttt ctaaatacat
     2581 tcaaatatgt atccgctcat gagacaataa ccctgataaa tgcttcaata atattgaaaa
     2641 aggaagagta tgagtattca acatttccgt gtcgccctta ttcccttttt tgcggcattt
     2701 tgccttcctg tttttgctca cccagaaacg ctggtgaaag taaaagatgc tgaagatcag
     2761 ttgggtgcac gagtgggtta catcgaactg gatctcaaca gcggtaagat ccttgagagt
     2821 tttcgccccg aagaacgttt tccaatgatg agcactttta aagttctgct atgtggcgcg
     2881 gtattatccc gtattgacgc cgggcaagag caactcggtc gccgcataca ctattctcag
     2941 aatgacttgg ttgagtactc accagtcaca gaaaagcatc ttacggatgg catgacagta
     3001 agagaattat gcagtgctgc cataaccatg agtgataaca ctgcggccaa cttacttctg
     3061 acaacgatcg gaggaccgaa ggagctaacc gcttttttgc acaacatggg ggatcatgta
     3121 actcgccttg atcgttggga accggagctg aatgaagcca taccaaacga cgagcgtgac
     3181 accacgatgc ctgtagcaat ggcaacaacg ttgcgcaaac tattaactgg cgaactactt
     3241 actctagctt cccggcaaca attaatagac tggatggagg cggataaagt tgcaggacca
     3301 cttctgcgct cggcccttcc ggctggctgg tttattgctg ataaatctgg agccggtgag
     3361 cgtgggtctc gcggtatcat tgcagcactg gggccagatg gtaagccctc ccgtatcgta
     3421 gttatctaca cgacggggag tcaggcaact atggatgaac gaaatagaca gatcgctgag
     3481 ataggtgcct cactgattaa gcattggtaa ctgtcagacc aagtttactc atatatactt
     3541 tagattgatt taaaacttca tttttaattt aaaaggatct aggtgaagat cctttttgat
     3601 aatctcatga ccaaaatccc ttaacgtgag ttttcgttcc actgagcgtc agaccccgta
     3661 gaaaagatca aaggatcttc ttgagatcct ttttttctgc gcgtaatctg ctgcttgcaa
     3721 acaaaaaaac caccgctacc agcggtggtt tgtttgccgg atcaagagct accaactctt
     3781 tttccgaagg taactggctt cagcagagcg cagataccaa atactgttct tctagtgtag
     3841 ccgtagttag gccaccactt caagaactct gtagcaccgc ctacatacct cgctctgcta
     3901 atcctgttac cagtggctgc tgccagtggc gataagtcgt gtcttaccgg gttggactca
     3961 agacgatagt taccggataa ggcgcagcgg tcgggctgaa cggggggttc gtgcacacag
     4021 cccagcttgg agcgaacgac ctacaccgaa ctgagatacc tacagcgtga gctatgagaa
     4081 agcgccacgc ttcccgaagg gagaaaggcg gacaggtatc cggtaagcgg cagggtcgga
     4141 acaggagagc gcacgaggga gcttccaggg ggaaacgcct ggtatcttta tagtcctgtc
     4201 gggtttcgcc acctctgact tgagcgtcga tttttgtgat gctcgtcagg ggggcggagc
     4261 ctatggaaaa acgccagcaa cgcggccttt ttacggttcc tggccttttg ctggcctttt
     4321 gctcacatgt tctttcctgc gttatcccct gattctgtgg ataaccgtat taccgccttt
     4381 gagtgagctg ataccgctcg ccgcagccga acgaccgagc gcagcgagtc agtgagcgag
     4441 gaagcggaag agcgcccaat acgcaaaccg cctctccccg cgcgttggcc gattcattaa
     4501 tgcagctggc acgacaggtt tcccgactgg aaagcgggca gtgagcgcaa cgcaattaat
     4561 gtgagttagc tcactcatta ggcaccccag gctttacact ttatgcttcc ggctcgtatg
     4621 ttgtgtggaa ttgtgagcgg ataacaattt cacacaggaa acagctatga ccatgattac
     4681 gccaagcgcg caattaaccc tcactaaagg gaacaaaagc tggagctgca agcttaatgt
     4741 agtcttatgc aatactcttg tagtcttgca acatggtaac gatgagttag caacatgcct
     4801 tacaaggaga gaaaaagcac cgtgcatgcc gattggtgga agtaaggtgg tacgatcgtg
     4861 ccttattagg aaggcaacag acgggtctga catggattgg acgaaccact gaattgccgc
     4921 attgcagaga tattgtattt aagtgcctag ctcgatacat aaacgggtct ctctggttag
     4981 accagatctg agcctgggag ctctctggct aactagggaa cccactgctt aagcctcaat
     5041 aaagcttgcc ttgagtgctt caagtagtgt gtgcccgtct gttgtgtgac tctggtaact
     5101 agagatccct cagacccttt tagtcagtgt ggaaaatctc tagcagtggc gcccgaacag
     5161 ggacttgaaa gcgaaaggga aaccagagga gctctctcga cgcaggactc ggcttgctga
     5221 agcgcgcacg gcaagaggcg aggggcggcg actggtgagt acgccaaaaa ttttgactag
     5281 cggaggctag aaggagagag atgggtgcga gagcgtcagt attaagcggg ggagaattag
     5341 atcgcgatgg gaaaaaattc ggttaaggcc agggggaaag aaaaaatata aattaaaaca
     5401 tatagtatgg gcaagcaggg agctagaacg attcgcagtt aatcctggcc tgttagaaac
     5461 atcagaaggc tgtagacaaa tactgggaca gctacaacca tcccttcaga caggatcaga
     5521 agaacttaga tcattatata atacagtagc aaccctctat tgtgtgcatc aaaggataga
     5581 gataaaagac accaaggaag ctttagacaa gatagaggaa gagcaaaaca aaagtaagac
     5641 caccgcacag caagcggccg ctgatcttca gacctggagg aggagatatg agggacaatt
     5701 ggagaagtga attatataaa tataaagtag taaaaattga accattagga gtagcaccca
     5761 ccaaggcaaa gagaagagtg gtgcagagag aaaaaagagc agtgggaata ggagctttgt
     5821 tccttgggtt cttgggagca gcaggaagca ctatgggcgc agcgtcaatg acgctgacgg
     5881 tacaggccag acaattattg tctggtatag tgcagcagca gaacaatttg ctgagggcta
     5941 ttgaggcgca acagcatctg ttgcaactca cagtctgggg catcaagcag ctccaggcaa
     6001 gaatcctggc tgtggaaaga tacctaaagg atcaacagct cctggggatt tggggttgct
     6061 ctggaaaact catttgcacc actgctgtgc cttggaatgc tagttggagt aataaatctc
     6121 tggaacagat ttggaatcac acgacctgga tggagtggga cagagaaatt aacaattaca
     6181 caagcttaat acactcctta attgaagaat cgcaaaacca gcaagaaaag aatgaacaag
     6241 aattattgga attagataaa tgggcaagtt tgtggaattg gtttaacata acaaattggc
     6301 tgtggtatat aaaattattc ataatgatag taggaggctt ggtaggttta agaatagttt
     6361 ttgctgtact ttctatagtg aatagagtta ggcagggata ttcaccatta tcgtttcaga
     6421 cccacctccc aaccccgagg ggacccgaca ggcccgaagg aatagaagaa gaaggtggag
     6481 agagagacag agacagatcc attcgattag tgaacggatc tcgacggtat cgatcacgag
     6541 actagcctcg agcggccgcc cccttcaccg agggcctatt tcccatgatt ccttcatatt
     6601 tgcatatacg atacaaggct gttagagaga taattggaat taatttgact gtaaacacaa
     6661 agatattagt acaaaatacg tgacgtagaa agtaataatt tcttgggtag tttgcagttt
     6721 taaaattatg ttttaaaatg gactatcata tgcttaccgt aacttgaaag tatttcgatt
     6781 tcttggcttt atatatcttg tggaaaggac gaaacaccgg tccgcaggta tgcacgcgtg
     6841 aattctcgac ctcgagacaa atggcagtat tcatccacaa ttttaaaaga aaagggggga
     6901 ttggggggta cagtgcaggg gaaagaatag tagacataat agcaacagac atacaaacta
     6961 aagaattaca aaaacaaatt acaaaaattc aaaattttcg ggtttattac agggacagca
     7021 gagatccact ttggccgcgg ctcgaggggg
//
