[The description below was written by a language model from this plasmid's Addgene catalogue record and the feature table of its GenBank file.]
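Description:
pLKO.1 - TRC control is a 7,050 bp lentiviral RNAi plasmid built on the pLKO.1 backbone. It serves as the negative control for shRNA experiments that use The RNAi Consortium vector system. In place of a hairpin-encoding oligonucleotide, it carries an 18 bp non-hairpin sequence cloned between the AgeI and EcoRI sites, both of which are retained. These sites lie downstream of the human U6 promoter, an RNA polymerase III promoter that drives shRNA transcription in the library clones. Because the short insert cannot fold into a hairpin, the vector produces no functional shRNA. It otherwise matches knockdown constructs in backbone, packaging and selection.

The transfer cassette has a third-generation, self-inactivating layout. An RSV promoter is fused to a truncated HIV-1 5' LTR and drives genomic RNA production in packaging cells. It is followed by the Psi packaging signal, the Rev response element for Rev-dependent nuclear export, the U6 cassette, a cPPT/CTS element that aids nuclear import of the viral genome, and a Delta-U3 3' LTR. A human PGK promoter drives puromycin N-acetyltransferase, so transduced or transfected mammalian cells can be selected with puromycin. An SV40 poly(A) signal and SV40 origin sit outside the LTRs.

In bacteria the plasmid is maintained through a high-copy ColE1/pUC-type origin and ampicillin resistance. It also carries an f1 origin and residual lac, T7 and T3 promoter elements from the cloning backbone. It is typically packaged into lentivirus, or transfected directly, alongside gene-specific pLKO.1 shRNA clones to control for effects of transduction, integration and puromycin selection that do not depend on RNAi.
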