Addgene plasmid #10879: pLKO.1 - TRC control
Purpose: Negative control shRNA vector containing non-hairpin insert.
Depositing lab: David Root. Depositing organization: Massachusetts Institute of Technology. Publication: A lentiviral RNAi library for human and mouse genes applied to an arrayed viral high-content screen. Moffat J, Grueneberg DA, Yang X, Kim SY, Kloepfer AM, Hinkle G, Piqani B, Eisenhaure TM, Luo B, Grenier JK, Carpenter AE, Foo SY, Stewart SA, Stockwell BR, Hacohen N, Hahn WC, Lander ES, Sabatini DM, Root DE. Cell. 2006 Mar 24. 124(6):1283-98. 10.1016/j.cell.2006.01.040 PubMed 16564017.
Backbone
  Vector backbone: pLKO.1
  Backbone size w/o insert (bp): 7032
  Vector type: Mammalian Expression, Lentiviral, RNAi
  Selectable markers: Puromycin
Growth in bacteria
  Bacterial resistance: Ampicillin, 100 μg/mL
  Growth temperature: 37°C
  Growth strain: NEB Stable
  Copy number: High Copy
Gene/Insert
  Gene/Insert name: non-hairpin 18bp
  Insert size (bp): 18
  Cloning method: Restriction Enzyme; 5′ cloning site AgeI (not destroyed); 3′ cloning site EcoRI (not destroyed)
  Sequencing primers: 5′ LKO.1 5'
Terms and licenses: Academic/Nonprofit Terms; Industry Terms: Not Available to Industry
Depositor comments: This plasmid is recommended by The RNAi Consortium for use as a non-hairpin control http://www.broad.mit.edu/genome_bio/trc/ The 18bp between AgeI and EcoRI of this plasmid are CCGCAGGTATGCACGCGT. The link to the author's map shows the key features of this vector before the 18bp were cloned in. Also, see Addgene's pLKO.1 protocol http://www.addgene.org/plko on how to use the pLKO.1 vector.
How to cite: pLKO.1 - TRC control was a gift from David Root (Addgene plasmid # 10879 ; http://n2t.net/addgene:10879 ; RRID:Addgene_10879)
