>Addgene plasmid #10879 | pLKO.1 - TRC control | addgene partial sequence | sequence record 91577 | SV40pA-R 5'-GAAATTTGTGATGCTATTGC-3'
ACTCTCTGATATTCATTTCTTTGCAAGTTATAAATACTGAATAATAAGATGACATGAACTACTACTGCTA
GAGATTTTCCACACTGACTAAAAGGGTCTGAGGGATCTCTAGTTACCAGAGTCACACAACAGACGGGCAC
ACACTACTTGAAGCACTCAAGGCAAGCTTTATTGAGGCTTAAGCAGTGGGTTCCCTAGTTAGCCAGAGAG
CTCCCAGGCTCAGATCTGGTCTAACCAGAGAGACCCAGTACAAGCAAAAAGCAGATCTTGTCTTCGTTGG
GAGTGAATTAGCCCTTCCAGTCCCCCCTTTTCTTTTAAAAAGTGGCTAAGATCTACAGCTGCCTTGTAAG
TCATTGGTCTTAAAGGTACCGATGCATGGGGTCGTGCGCTCCTTTCGGTCGGGCGCTGCGGGTCGTGGGG
CGGGCGTCAGGCACCGGGCTTGCGGGTCATGCACCAGGTGCGCGGTCCTTCGGGCACCTCGACGTCGGCG
GTGACGGTGAAGCCGAGCCGCTCGTAGAAGGGGAGGTTGCGGGGCGCGGAGGTCTCCAGGAAGGCGGGCA
CCCCGGCGCGCTCGGCCGCCTCCACTCCGGGGAGCACGACGGCGCTGCCCAGACCCTTGCCCTGGTGGTC
GGGCGAGACGCCGACGGTGGCCAGGAACCACGCGGGCTCCTTGGGCCGGTGCGGCGCCAGGAGGCCTTCC
ATCTGTTGCTGCGCGGCCAGCCGGGAACCGCTCAACTCGGCCATGCGCGGGCCGATCTCGGCGAACACCG
CCCCCGCTTCGACGCTCTCCGGCGTGGTCC
