>Addgene plasmid #10879 | pLKO.1 - TRC control | addgene partial sequence | sequence record 124528 | hU6-F 5'-GAGGGCCTATTTCCCATGATT-3'
GCTGTTAGAGAGATAATTGGAATTAATTTGACTGTAAACACAAAGATATTAGTACAAAATACGTGACGTA
GAAAGTAATAATTTCTTGGGTAGTTTGCAGTTTTAAAATTATGTTTTAAAATGGACTATCATATGCTTAC
CGTAACTTGAAAGTATTTCGATTTCTTGGCTTTATATATCTTGTGGAAAGGACGAAACACCGGTCCGCAG
GTATGCACGCGTGAATTCTCGACCTCGAGACAAATGGCAGTATTCATCCACAATTTTAAAAGAAAAGGGG
GGATTGGGGGGTACAGTGCAGGGGAAAGAATAGTAGACATAATAGCAACAGACATACAAACTAAAGAATT
ACAAAAACAAATTACAAAAATTCAAAATTTTCGGGTTTATTACAGGGACAGCAGAGATCCACTTTGGCCG
CGGCTCGAGGGGGTTGGGGTTGCGCCTTTTCCAAGGCAGCCCTGGGTTTGCGCAGGGACGCGGCTGCTCT
GGGCGTGGTTCCGGGAAACGCAGCGGCGCCGACCCTGGGTCTCGCACATTCTTCACGTCCGTTCGCAGCG
TCACCCGGATCTTCGCCGCTACCCTTGTGGGCCCCCCGGCGACGCTTCCTGCTCCGCCCCTAAGTCGGGA
AGGTTCCTTGCGGTTCGCGGCGTGCCGGACGTGACAAACGGAAGCCGCACGTCTCACTAGTACCCTCGCA
GACGGACAGCGCCAGGGAGCAATGGCAGCGCGCCGACCGCGATGGGCTGTGGCCAATAGCGGCTGCTCAG
CAGGGCGCGCCGAGAGCAGCGGCCGGG
