>Addgene plasmid #10879 | pLKO.1 - TRC control | addgene partial sequence | sequence record 153407 | hU6-F 5'-GAGGGCCTATTTCCCATGATT-3'
ATTGGAATTAATTTGACTGTAAACACAAAGATATTAGTACAAAATACGTGACGTAGAAAGTAATAATTTC
TTGGGTAGTTTGCAGTTTTAAAATTATGTTTTAAAATGGACTATCATATGCTTACCGTAACTTGAAAGTA
TTTCGATTTCTTGGCTTTATATATCTTGTGGAAAGGACGAAACACCGGTCCGCAGGTATGCACGCGTGAA
TTCTCGACCTCGAGACAAATGGCAGTATTCATCCACAATTTTAAAAGAAAAGGGGGGATTGGGGGGTACA
GTGCAGGGGAAAGAATAGTAGACATAATAGCAACAGACATACAAACTAAAGAATTACAAAAACAAATTAC
AAAAATTCAAAATTTTCGGGTTTATTACAGGGACAGCAGAGATCCACTTTGGCCGCGGCTCGAGGGGGTT
GGGGTTGCGCCTTTTCCAAGGCAGCCCTGGGTTTGCGCAGGGACGCGGCTGCTCTGGGCGTGGTTCCGGG
AAACGCAGCGGCGCCGACCCTGGGTCTCGCACATTCTTCACGTCCGTTCGCAGCGTCACCCGGATCTTCG
CCGCTACCCTTGTGGGCCCCCCGGCGACGCTTCCTGCTCCGCCCCTAAGTCGGGAAGGTTCCTTGCGGTT
CGCGGCGTGCCGGACGTGACAAACGGAAGCCGCACGTCTCACTAGTACCCTCGCAGACGGACAGCGCCAG
GGAGCAATGGCAGCGCGCCGACCGCGATGGGCTGTGGCCAATAGCGGCTGCTCAGCAGGGCGCGCCGAGA
GCAGCGGCCGG
